>Addgene plasmid #244585 | CL20_mEGFP_FOidr_033 | addgene full sequence | sequence record 487946 | Addgene NGS Result
AAAAAAAATCTAACCTCAAGTCAAGGCTTTTCTATGGAATAAGGAATGGACAGCAGGGGGCTGTTTCATA
TACTGATGACCTCTTTATAGCCAACCTTTGTTCATGGCAGCCAGCATATGGGCATATGTTGCCAAACTCT
AAACCAAATACTCATTCTGATGTTTTAAATGATTTGCCCTCCCATATGTCCTTCCGAGTGAGAGACACAA
AAAATTCCAACACACTATTGCAATGAAAATAAATTTCCTTTATTAGCCAGAAGTCAGATGCTCAAGGGGC
TTCATGATGTCCCCATAATTTTTGGCAGAGGGAAAAAGATCTGCTAGCTCGAGCAGCTGAAGCTTTATTG
AGGCTTAAGCAGTGGGTTCCCTAGTTAGCCAGAGAGCTCCCAGGCTCAGATCTGGTCTAACCAGAGAGAC
CCAGTACAGGCAAAAAGCAGATCTTGTCTTCTTTGGGAGTGAATTAGCCCTTCCAGTCCCCCCTTTTCTT
TTAAAAAGTGGCTAAGATCTACAGCTGCCTTGTAAGTCATTGGTCTTAAAGGTACCGTAATCTTATCTAG
AACCGGTTCAGCTGTCAAAAGTGTCCATTAATTTTGCTGCGGACGGACTCAACATCCAATTAGCGTAGAC
GCTGTCATTAGGATAACGGGGAAAACCAGTATTTGTGCCATCTGCACGCGTAAGTGGAACAGGAGACTCA
CCCGGCCAGTTAGGATCACTCATCCCATACAACTTATTTTCGATCCAGGTTGAGGGCAGGGCGCGGGGCA
AGGGAGCATTGTTGCAGTCTACCAGTGGCGTTTCTTCCTCGGATAAGCCGTCATCGTAGATAAGGCTATC
ACTTGGCGTGCTCCGGGAAGCGGCCGCACTTCCCCCGGAGCCTCCGCTTCCGCCCTTGTACAGCTCGTCC
ATGCCGAGAGTGATCCCGGCGGCGGTCACGAACTCCAGCAGGACCATGTGATCGCGCTTCTCGTTGGGGT
CTTTGCTCAGCTTGGACTGGGTGCTCAGGTAGTGGTTGTCGGGCAGCAGCACGGGGCCGTCGCCGATGGG
GGTGTTCTGCTGGTAGTGGTCGGCGAGCTGCACGCTGCCGTCCTCGATGTTGTGGCGGATCTTGAAGTTC
ACCTTGATGCCGTTCTTCTGCTTGTCGGCCATGATATAGACGTTGTGGCTGTTGTAGTTGTACTCCAGCT
TGTGCCCCAGGATGTTGCCGTCCTCCTTGAAGTCGATGCCCTTCAGCTCGATGCGGTTCACCAGGGTGTC
GCCCTCGAACTTCACCTCGGCGCGGGTCTTGTAGTTGCCGTCGTCCTTGAAGAAGATGGTGCGCTCCTGG
ACGTAGCCTTCGGGCATGGCGGACTTGAAGAAGTCGTGCTGCTTCATGTGGTCGGGGTAGCGGCTGAAGC
ACTGCACGCCGTAGGTCAGGGTGGTCACGAGGGTGGGCCAGGGCACGGGCAGCTTGCCGGTGGTGCAGAT
GAACTTCAGGGTCAGCTTGCCGTAGGTGGCATCGCCCTCGCCCTCGCCGGACACGCTGAACTTGTGGCCG
TTTACGTCGCCGTCCAGCTCGACCAGGATGGGCACCACCCCGGTGAACAGCTCCTCGCCCTTGCTCACCA
TGGTGGCGACCGGTGGATCCCGGGCCCGCGGTACCGTCGACTGCAGAATTCGGTTCACTAAACGAGCCCG
GTTCACTAAACGAGCTCTGCTTATATAGACCTCCCACCGTACACGCCTACCGCCCATTTGCGTCAATGGG
GCGGAGTTGTTACGACATTTTGGAAAGTCCCGTTGATTTTGGTGCCAAAACAAACTCCCATTGACGTCAA
TGGGGTGGAGACTTGGAAATCCCCGTGAGTCAAACCGCTATCCACGCCCATTGATGTACTGCCAAAACCG
CATCACCATGGTAATAGCGATGACTAATACGTAGATGTACTGCCAAGTAGGAAAGTCCCATAAGGTCATG
TACTGGGCATAATGCCAGGCGGGCCATTTACCGTCATTGACGTCAATAGGGGGCGTACTTGGCATATGAT
ACACTTGATGTACTGCCAAGTGGGCAGTTTACCGTAAATACTCCACCCATTGACGTCAATGGAAAGTCCC
TATTGGCGTTACTATGGGAACATACGTCATTATTGACGTCAATGGGCGGGGGTCGTTGGGCGGTCAGCCA
GGCGGGCCATTTACCGTAAGTTATGTAACGCGGAACTCCATATATGGGCTATGAACTAATGACCCCGTAA
TTGATTACTATTAATAACTAGCACGCGTTCGAAGCTTGAGCTCGGTCCCCTCGGGGTTGGGAGGTGGGTC
TGAAACGATAATGGTGAATATCCCTGCCTAACTCTATTCACTATAGAAAGTACAGCAAAAACTATTCTTA
AACCTACCAAGCCTCCTACTATCATTATGAATAATTTTATATACCACAGCCAATTTGTTATGTTAAACCA
ATTCCACAAACTTGCCCATTTATCTAATTCCAATAATTCTTGTTCATTCTTTTCTTGCTGGTTTTGCGAT
TCTTCAATTAAGGAGTGTATTAAGCTTGTGTAATTGTTAATTTCTCTGTCCCACTCCATCCAGGTCGTGT
GATTCCAAATCTGTTCCAGAGATTTATTACTCCAACTAGCATTCCAAGGCACAGCAGTGGTGCAAATGAG
TTTTCCAGAGCAACCCCAAATCCCCAGGAGCTGTTGATCCTTTAGGTATCTTTCCACAGCCAGGATTCTT
GCCTGGAGCTGCTTGATGCCCCAGACTGTGAGTTGCAACAGATGCTGTTGCGCCTCAATAGCCCTCAGCA
AATTGTTCTGCTGCTGCACTATACCAGACAATAATTGTCTGGCCTGTACCGTCAGCGTCATTGACGCTGC
GCCCATAGTGCTTCCTGCTGCTCCCAAGAACCCAAGGAACAAAGCTCCTATTCCCACTGCTCTTTTTTCT
CTCTGCACCACTCTTCTCTTTGCCTTGGTGGGTGCTACTCCTAATGGTTCAATTTTTACTACTTTATATT
TATATAATTCACTTCTCCAATTGTCCCTCATATCTCCTCCTTATGGTGTTTTACTAAACTTTTCCATGTT
CTAATCCTCATCCTGTCTACTTGCCACACAATCATCACCTGCCATCTGTTTTCCATAATCCCTAATGATC
TTTGCTTTTCTTCTTGGCACTACTTTTATGTCACTATTATCTTGTATTACTACTGCCCCTTCACCTTTCC
AGAGGAGCTTTGCTGGTCCTTTCCAAAGTGGATTTCTGCTGTCCCTGTAATAAACCCGAAAATTTTGAAT
TTTTGTAATTTGTTTTTGTAATTCTTTAGTTTGTATGTCTGTTGCTATTATGTCTACTATTCTTTCCCCT
GCACTGTACCCCCCAATCCCCCCTTTTCTTTTAAAATTGTGGATGAATACTGCCATTTGTACTGCTGTCT
TAAGATGTTCAGCCTGATCTCTTACCTGTCCTATAATTTTCTTTAATTCTTTATTCATAGATTCTACTAC
TCCTTGACTTTGGGGATTGTAGGGAATTTCCAGGTCTGAAGATCCTGCTGCTTGCTGTGCTTTTTTCTTA
CTTTTGTTTTGCTCTTCCTCTATCTTGTCTAAAGCTTCCTTGGTGTCTTTTATCTCTATCCTTTGATGCA
CACAATAGAGGGTTGCTACTGTATTATATAATGATCTAAGTTCTTCTGATCCTGTCTGAAGGGATGGTTG
TAGCTGTCCCAGTATTTGTCTACAGCCTTCTGATGTTTCTAACAGGCCAGTATTAACTGCGAATCGTTCT
AGCTCCCTGCTTGCCCATACTATATGTTTTAATTTATATTTTTTCTTTCCCCCTGGCCTTAACCGAATTT
TTTCCCATCGCGATCTAATTCTCCCCCGCTTAATACTGACGCTCTCGCACCCATCTCTCTCCTTCTAGCC
TCCGCTAGTCAAAATTTTTGGCGTACTCACCAGTCGCCGCCCCTCGCCTCTTGCCGTGCGCGCTTCAGCA
AGCCGAGTCCTGCGTCGAGAGAGCTCCTCTGGTTTCCCTTTCGCTTTCAAGTCCCTGTTCGGGCGCCACT
GCTAGAGATTTTCCACACTGACTAAAAGGGTCTGAGGGATCTCTAGTTACCAGAGTCACACAACAGACGG
GCACACACTACTTGAAGCACTCAAGGCAAGCTTTATTGAGGCTTAAGCAGTGGGTTCCCTAGTTAGCCAG
AGAGCTCCCAGGCTCAGATCTGGTCTAACCAGAGAGACCCAGTACAGGCAAAAAGCAGCTGCTTATATGC
AGGATCTGAGGGCTCGCCACTCCCCAGTCCCGCCCAGGCCACGCCTCCCATGGTAATAGCGATGACTAAT
ACGTAGATGTACTGCCAAGTAGGAAAGTCCCATAAGGTCATGTACTGGGCATAATGCCAGGCGGGCCATT
TACCGTCATTGACGTCAATAGGGGGCGTACTTGGCATATGATACACTTGATGTACTGCCAAGTGGGCAGT
TTACCGTAAATACTCCACCCATTGACGTCAATGGAAAGTCCCTATTGGCGTTACTATGGGAACATACGTC
ATTATTGACGTCAATGGGCGGGGGTCGTTGGGCGGTCAGCCAGGCGGGCCATTTACCGTAAGTTATGTAA
CGCGGAACTCCATATATGGGCTATGAACTAATGACCCCGTAATTGATTACTATTAATAACTAGTCAATAA
TCAATGTCGACCCAGGTGGCACTTTTCGGGGAAATGTGCGCGGAACCCCTATTTGTTTATTTTTCTAAAT
ACATTCAAATATGTATCCGCTCATGAGACAATAACCCTGATAAATGCTTCAATAATATTGAAAAAGGAAG
AGTATGAGTATTCAACATTTCCGTGTCGCCCTTATTCCCTTTTTTGCGGCATTTTGCCTTCCTGTTTTTG
CTCACCCAGAAACGCTGGTGAAAGTAAAAGATGCTGAAGATCAGTTGGGTGCACGAGTGGGTTACATCGA
ACTGGATCTCAACAGCGGTAAGATCCTTGAGAGTTTTCGCCCCGAAGAACGTTTTCCAATGATGAGCACT
TTTAAAGTTCTGCTATGTGGCGCGGTATTATCCCGTATTGACGCCGGGCAAGAGCAACTCGGTCGCCGCA
TACACTATTCTCAGAATGACTTGGTTGAGTACTCACCAGTCACAGAAAAGCATCTTACGGATGGCATGAC
AGTAAGAGAATTATGCAGTGCTGCCATAACCATGAGTGATAACACTGCGGCCAACTTACTTCTGACAACG
ATCGGAGGACCGAAGGAGCTAACCGCTTTTTTGCACAACATGGGGGATCATGTAACTCGCCTTGATCGTT
GGGAACCGGAGCTGAATGAAGCCATACCAAACGACGAGCGTGACACCACGATGCCTGTAGCAATGGCAAC
AACGTTGCGCAAACTATTAACTGGCGAACTACTTACTCTAGCTTCCCGGCAACAATTAATAGACTGGATG
GAGGCGGATAAAGTTGCAGGACCACTTCTGCGCTCGGCCCTTCCGGCTGGCTGGTTTATTGCTGATAAAT
CTGGAGCCGGTGAGCGTGGGTCTCGCGGTATCATTGCAGCACTGGGGCCAGATGGTAAGCCCTCCCGTAT
CGTAGTTATCTACACGACGGGGAGTCAGGCAACTATGGATGAACGAAATAGACAGATCGCTGAGATAGGT
GCCTCACTGATTAAGCATTGGTAACTGTCAGACCAAGTTTACTCATATATACTTTAGATTGATTTAAAAC
TTCATTTTTAATTTAAAAGGATCTAGGTGAAGATCCTTTTTGATAATCTCATGACCAAAATCCCTTAACG
TGAGTTTTCGTTCCACTGAGCGTCAGACCCCGTAGAAAAGATCAAAGGATCTTCTTGAGATCCTTTTTTT
CTGCGCGTAATCTGCTGCTTGCAAACAAAAAAACCACCGCTACCAGCGGTGGTTTGTTTGCCGGATCAAG
AGCTACCAACTCTTTTTCCGAAGGTAACTGGCTTCAGCAGAGCGCAGATACCAAATACTGTTCTTCTAGT
GTAGCCGTAGTTAGGCCACCACTTCAAGAACTCTGTAGCACCGCCTACATACCTCGCTCTGCTAATCCTG
TTACCAGTGGCTGCTGCCAGTGGCGATAAGTCGTGTCTTACCGGGTTGGACTCAAGACGATAGTTACCGG
ATAAGGCGCAGCGGTCGGGCTGAACGGGGGGTTCGTGCACACAGCCCAGCTTGGAGCGAACGACCTACAC
CGAACTGAGATACCTACAGCGTGAGCTATGAGAAAGCGCCACGCTTCCCGAAGGGAGAAAGGCGGACAGG
TATCCGGTAAGCGGCAGGGTCGGAACAGGAGAGCGCACGAGGGAGCTTCCAGGGGGAAACGCCTGGTATC
TTTATAGTCCTGTCGGGTTTCGCCACCTCTGACTTGAGCGTCGATTTTTGTGATGCTCGTCAGGGGGGCG
GAGCCTATGGAAAAACGCCAGCAACGCGGCCTTTTTACGGTTCCTGGCCTTTTGCTGGCCTTTTGCTCAC
ATGTTCTTTCCTGCGTTATCCCCTGCTTCTGTGGATAACCGTATTACCGCCTTTGAGTGAGCTGATACCG
CTCGCCGCAGCCGAACGACCGAGCGCAGCGAGTCAGTGAGCGAGGAAGCGGAAGAGCGCCCAATACGCAA
ACCGCCTCTCCCCGCGCGTTGGCCGATTCATTAATGCAGCGGATCCAGACATGATAAGATACATTGATGA
GTTTGGACAAACCACAACTAGAATGCAGTGAAAAAAATGCTTTATTTGTGAAATTTGTGATGCTATTGCT
TTATTTGTAACCATTATAAGCTGCAATAAACAAGTTAGCTTTTTGCAAAAGCCTAGGCCTCCAAAAAAGC
CTCCTCACTACTTCTGGAATAGCTCAGAGGCCGAGGCGGCCTCGGCCTCTGCATAAATAAAAAAAATTAG
TCAGCCATGGGGCGGAGAATGGGCGGAACTGGGCGGAGTTAGGGGCGGGATGGGCGGAGTTAGGGGCGGG
ACTATGGTTGCTGACTAATTGAGATGCGGATCCGCTGGCACGACAGGTTTCCCGACTGGAAAGCGGGCAG
TGAGCGCAACGCAATTAATGTGAGTTAGCTCACTCATTAGGCACCCCAGGCTTTACACTTTATGCTTCCG
GCTCGTATGTTGTGTGGAATTGTGAGCGGATAACAATTTCACACAGGAAACAGCTATGACCATGATTACG
CCAAGCTTGGGCTGCAGGTCGAGGGATCTCCATAAGAGAAGAGGGACAGCTATGACTGGGAGTAGTCAGG
AGAGGAGGAAAAATCTGGCTAGTAAAACATGTAAGGAAAATTTTAGGGATGTTAAAGAAAAAAATAACAC
AAAACAAAATAT
Features (pLannotate 1.2.2; 29 found; start..end, strand, type, name):
    199..254     -  polyA_signal   β-globin poly(A) signal: rabbit β-globin polyadenylation signal (Gil and Proudfoot, 1987)
    340..475     -  LTR            3' LTR (ΔU3) (fragment): self-inactivating 3' long terminal repeat (LTR) from HIV-1
    477..545     -  CDS            nef (fragment): NEF_HV1Z2 - Experimental evidence at protein level: Swiss-Prot protein existence level 1. Extracellular Nef protein targets CD4(+) T-lymphocytes for apoptosis by interacting with CXCR4 surface receptors. From Human immunodeficiency virus type 1 group M subtype D (isolate Z2/CDC-Z34) (HIV-1).
    571..852     -  CDS            RET (fragment): RET_HUMAN - Also known as CDHF12, CDHR16, PTC, RET51. Experimental evidence at protein level: Swiss-Prot protein existence level 1. Receptor tyrosine-protein kinase involved in numerous cellular mechanisms including cell proliferation, neuronal navigation, cell migration, and cell differentiation upon binding with glial cell derived neurotrophic factor family ligands. Phosphorylates PTK2/FAK1. Regulates both cell death/survival balance and positional information. Required for the molecular mechanisms orchestration during intestine organogenesis; involved in the development of enteric nervous s
    895..1611    -  CDS            mEGFP: mEGFP is a basic (constitutively fluorescent) green fluorescent protein published in 2002, derived from Aequorea victoria. It has moderate acid sensitivity.
   1625..1662    -  misc_feature   MCS (fragment): multiple cloning site
   1661..1677    -  promoter       tight TRE promoter (fragment): Tet-responsive promoter PTight, consisting of seven tet operator sequences followed by the minimal CMV promoter
   1693..1896    -  promoter       CMV promoter: human cytomegalovirus (CMV) immediate early promoter
   1897..2200    -  enhancer       CMV enhancer: human cytomegalovirus immediate early enhancer
   2268..2284    -  misc_feature   MCS (fragment): multiple cloning site
   2284..2309    -  CDS            Rev (fragment): human immunodeficiency virus 1 (HIV-1) Rev protein; rev; enhances nuclear export of unspliced and incompletely spliced viral mRNAs
   2686..2919    -  misc_feature   RRE: The Rev response element (RRE) of HIV-1 allows for Rev-dependent mRNA export from the nucleus to the cytoplasm.
   3053..3136    -  CDS            vif (fragment): VIF_HV1BR - Experimental evidence at protein level: Swiss-Prot protein existence level 1. Counteracts the innate antiviral activity of host APOBEC3F and APOBEC3G. Forms a complex with host APOBEC3F and APOBEC3G thus preventing the entry of these lethally hypermutating enzymes into progeny virions. Recruits an active E3 ubiquitin ligase complex composed of elongin BC, CUL5, and RBX2 to induce polyubiquitination of APOBEC3G and APOBEC3F. In turn, they are directed to the 26S proteasome for degradation. Vif interaction with APOBEC3G also blocks its cytidine deaminase activity in a proteasome-inde
   3279..3396    -  misc_feature   cPPT/CTS: central polypurine tract and central termination sequence of HIV-1
   3545..3904    -  CDS            HIV-1 gag (fragment): gag protein from human immunodeficiency virus 1; gag
   3888..4013    -  misc_feature   HIV-1 Ψ: packaging signal of human immunodeficiency virus type 1
   4060..4317    -  LTR            5' LTR (truncated): truncated 5' long terminal repeat (LTR) from HIV-1
   4319..4698    -  enhancer       CMV enhancer: human cytomegalovirus immediate early enhancer
   4729..4833    +  promoter       AmpR promoter: bla
   4834..5694    +  CDS            AmpR: β-lactamase; bla; confers resistance to ampicillin, carbenicillin, and related antibiotics
   5865..6453    +  rep_origin     ori: high-copy-number ColE1/pMB1/pBR322/pUC origin of replication
   6636..6690    +  CDS            lacI (fragment): lac repressor; lacI; The lac repressor binds to the lac operator to inhibit transcription in E. coli. This inhibition can be relieved by adding lactose or isopropyl-β-D-thiogalactopyranoside (IPTG).
   6692..6826    -  polyA_signal   SV40 poly(A) signal: SV40 polyadenylation signal
   6846..6981    -  rep_origin     SV40 ori: SV40 origin of replication
   7005..7027    -  promoter       SV40 promoter (fragment): SV40 enhancer and early promoter
   7034..7073    +  CDS            lacI (fragment): lac repressor; lacI; The lac repressor binds to the lac operator to inhibit transcription in E. coli. This inhibition can be relieved by adding lactose or isopropyl-β-D-thiogalactopyranoside (IPTG).
   7086..7107    +  protein_bind   CAP binding site: CAP binding activates transcription in the presence of cAMP. E. coli catabolite activator protein
   7122..7152    +  promoter       lac promoter: promoter for the E. coli lac operon
   7160..7176    +  protein_bind   lac operator: The lac repressor binds to the lac operator to inhibit transcription in E. coli. This inhibition can be relieved by adding lactose or isopropyl-β-D-thiogalactopyranoside (IPTG). lac repressor encoded by lacI
