[The description below was written by a language model from this plasmid's Addgene catalogue record and pLannotate feature annotations shown in this document.]
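Description:
CL20_mEGFP_FOidr_033 is a mammalian expression plasmid built on the CL20 backbone. The catalogue lists it only as a mammalian expression vector, but the feature table shows the architecture of a self-inactivating HIV-1 lentiviral transfer vector. It is maintained in E. coli through a high-copy ColE1/pUC-type origin and an ampicillin resistance gene (β-lactamase). The annotated viral elements are a CMV enhancer placed next to a truncated 5' LTR, the Ψ packaging signal with a partial gag sequence, the cPPT/CTS, the Rev response element, and a U3-deleted 3' LTR followed by a rabbit β-globin polyadenylation signal. Together these would allow the genomic RNA to be transcribed, exported, packaged and integrated without regenerating an active viral promoter. An SV40 origin and poly(A) signal and remnants of lac sequences lie in the backbone. Short matches to nef, vif, Rev, lacI and a Tet-responsive promoter appear to be fragments of flanking vector sequence rather than functional units. No mammalian selection marker is annotated.

The payload is a single internal cassette in which the CMV immediate-early enhancer and promoter drive monomeric EGFP fused to the N terminus of FOidr_033. This insert is an unmutated intrinsically disordered region from the human oncogenic fusion protein CCDC6_RET, which the depositor notes as residues 410–503 of the fusion. The roughly 280-nt insert is annotated as a RET fragment, indicating that this segment comes from the RET portion. The stated purpose is to express the fluorescently tagged IDR in mammalian cells. The associated study concerns protein condensate formation, so the mEGFP tag presumably serves to visualise the IDR's localisation and any condensate-like behaviour.
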