Addgene plasmid #244585: CL20_mEGFP_FOidr_033
Purpose: Express mEGFP-tagged intrinsically disordered protein (IDR), FOidr_033, derived from human fusion protein CCDC6_RET
Depositing lab: Richard Kriwacki. Depositing organization: St. Jude Children's Research Hospital. Publication: Proteome-wide computational analyses reveal links between protein condensate formation and RNA biology. Maiti S, Tripathi S, Baggett DW, Phillips AH, Park CG, Wang J, Wahiduzzaman, Freyaldenhoven WT, Kinger S, Pioso BJ, Bollinger JC, Somjee R, Lang B, Babu MM, Kriwacki RW. Sci Adv. 2025 Dec 5;11(49):eady1420. doi: 10.1126/sciadv.ady1420. Epub 2025 Dec 3. PubMed 41337585.
Backbone
  Vector backbone: CL20
  Vector type: Mammalian Expression
Growth in bacteria
  Bacterial resistance: Ampicillin, 100 μg/mL
  Growth temperature: 37°C
  Growth strain: NEB Stable
  Copy number: High Copy
Gene/Insert
  Gene/Insert name: FOidr_033
  Species: H. sapiens (human)
  Mutation: Unmutated
  Tag / fusion protein: monomeric EGFP (N terminal on insert)
  Cloning method: Restriction Enzyme; 5′ cloning site Unknown (unknown if destroyed)
Terms and licenses: Academic/Nonprofit Terms; Industry Terms: Not Available to Industry
Depositor comments: CCDC6_RET_410_503
How to cite: CL20_mEGFP_FOidr_033 was a gift from Richard Kriwacki (Addgene plasmid # 244585 ; http://n2t.net/addgene:244585 ; RRID:Addgene_244585)
